Addgene plasmid #190794: pMD19-Cas9_handle-S.pyogenes_terminator-PBBa_J23117-Cmr
Purpose: Template vector to amplify pieces for creating multiplex sgRNA-arrays.
Depositing lab: Paul Hudson. Depositing organization: Kungliga Tekniska hogskolan, KTH. Publication: Inducible CRISPR/Cas9 Allows for Multiplexed and Rapidly Segregated Single-Target Genome Editing in Synechocystis Sp. PCC 6803. Cengic I, Canadas IC, Minton NP, Hudson EP. ACS Synth Biol. 2022 Aug 15. doi: 10.1021/acssynbio.2c00375. PubMed 35969224.
Backbone
  Vector backbone: pMD19
  Backbone manufacturer: Takara
  Backbone size w/o insert (bp): 2125
  Total vector size (bp): 3987
  Modifications to backbone: A silent mutation of a BsaI-site found in the AmpR gene. A B0015 terminator and CmR cassette has been added to the backbone.
  Vector type: Bacterial Expression, Synthetic Biology
Growth in bacteria
  Bacterial resistance: Chloramphenicol and Ampicillin, 25 & 100 μg/mL
  Growth temperature: 37°C
  Growth strain: DH5alpha
  Copy number: High Copy
Gene/Insert
  Gene/Insert name: sgRNA-scaffold only
  gRNA/shRNA sequence: -
  Species: Synthetic
  Promoter: BBa_J23117
  Cloning method: Restriction Enzyme; 5′ cloning site EcoRI (not destroyed); 3′ cloning site XbaI, SpeI (destroyed during cloning)
  Sequencing primers: 5′ -; 3′ -
Terms and licenses: Academic/Nonprofit Terms; Industry Terms: Not Available to Industry
How to cite: pMD19-Cas9_handle-S.pyogenes_terminator-PBBa_J23117-Cmr was a gift from Paul Hudson (Addgene plasmid # 190794 ; http://n2t.net/addgene:190794 ; RRID:Addgene_190794)
