[The description below was written by a language model from this plasmid's Addgene catalogue record and pLannotate feature annotations shown in this document.]
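Description:
pMD19-Cas9_handle-S.pyogenes_terminator-PBBa_J23117-Cmr is a small, high-copy E. coli cloning plasmid built on the Takara pMD19 backbone. It serves as a PCR template rather than as an expression construct in its own right. It replicates from a pUC-type ColE1 origin and carries two selection markers. One is the backbone β-lactamase gene (AmpR), in which a BsaI site has been removed by a silent mutation. The other is an added chloramphenicol acetyltransferase (cat) cassette with its own promoter. Remnants of the lacZα/lac promoter region and fragments of lacI, rop and bom are also annotated in the backbone.

The payload lies between BioBrick prefix and suffix sequences. It consists of the Streptococcus pyogenes Cas9 sgRNA scaffold (the "Cas9 handle") with its terminator, followed by a short constitutive Anderson-family promoter. The catalogue names this promoter as BBa_J23117, while the automated annotation matches it only as a fragment of the closely related J23119. No spacer is present. Downstream are the rrnB T1 and T7Te terminators, consistent with the B0015 double terminator recorded as a backbone addition, and then the cat cassette.

The scaffold–terminator–promoter order means that an amplified piece ends one sgRNA unit and supplies the promoter for the next. Presumably, spacers are introduced on the primers, and the absence of BsaI from AmpR suggests Golden Gate-style assembly, although the record does not say so explicitly. The stated purpose is amplification of pieces for multiplex sgRNA arrays, developed in work on inducible CRISPR/Cas9 genome editing in Synechocystis sp. PCC 6803. The annotated sequence record is 3,753 nt, somewhat shorter than the 3,987 bp listed in the catalogue.
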