Features (pLannotate 1.2.2; 18 found; start..end, strand, type, name):
    137..236     +  misc_feature   bom (fragment): basis of mobility region from pBR322
    242..399     -  CDS            lacZα (fragment): LacZα fragment of β-galactosidase; lacZ fragment
    433..454     +  misc_feature   BioBrick prefix: BioBrick prefix for parts that do not start with "ATG"
    454..529     +  misc_RNA       gRNA scaffold: guide RNA scaffold for the Streptococcus pyogenes CRISPR/Cas9 system
    537..559     +  promoter       J23119(SpeI) promoter (fragment): bacterial promoter (Registry of Standard Biological Parts BBa J23119) modified to end with an SpeI site
    589..660     +  terminator     rrnB T1 terminator: transcription terminator T1 from the E. coli rrnB gene
    676..703     +  terminator     T7Te terminator: phage T7 early transcription terminator
    718..810     +  promoter       cat promoter (fragment): promoter of the E. coli cat gene encoding chloramphenicol acetyltransferase
    811..1467    +  CDS            cat: CAT_ECOLX - Experimental evidence at protein level: Swiss-Prot protein existence level 1. This enzyme is an effector of chloramphenicol resistance in bacteria. From Escherichia coli. This protein is used as a marker in many commonly used cloning vectors, such as pACYC184.
   1471..1491    +  misc_feature   BioBrick suffix: universal suffix for all parts
   1556..1572    -  protein_bind   lac operator: The lac repressor binds to the lac operator to inhibit transcription in E. coli. This inhibition can be relieved by adding lactose or isopropyl-β-D-thiogalactopyranoside (IPTG). lac repressor encoded by lacI
   1580..1610    -  promoter       lac promoter: promoter for the E. coli lac operon
   1625..1646    -  protein_bind   CAP binding site: CAP binding activates transcription in the presence of cAMP. E. coli catabolite activator protein
   1659..1751    -  CDS            lacI (fragment): lac repressor; lacI; The lac repressor binds to the lac operator to inhibit transcription in E. coli. This inhibition can be relieved by adding lactose or isopropyl-β-D-thiogalactopyranoside (IPTG).
   1934..2522    -  rep_origin     ori: high-copy-number ColE1/pMB1/pBR322/pUC origin of replication
   2693..3553    -  CDS            AmpR: β-lactamase; bla; confers resistance to ampicillin, carbenicillin, and related antibiotics
   3554..3645    -  promoter       AmpR promoter: bla
   3753..35      +  CDS            rop (fragment) (across the origin): Rop protein, which maintains plasmids at low copy number; rop
>Addgene plasmid #190794 | pMD19-Cas9_handle-S.pyogenes_terminator-PBBa_J23117-Cmr | addgene full sequence | sequence record 376579 | Addgene NGS Result
TCGCGCGTTTCGGTGATGACGGTGAAAACCTCTGACACATGCAGCTCCCGGAGACGGTCACAGCTTGTCT
GTAAGCGGATGCCGGGAGCAGACAAGCCCGTCAGGGCGCGTCAGCGGGTGTTGGCGGGTGTCGGGGCTGG
CTTAACTATGCGGCATCAGAGCAGATTGTACTGAGAGTGCACCATATGCGGTGTGAAATACCGCACAGAT
GCGTAAGGAGAAAATACCGCATCAGGCGCCATTCGCCATTCAGGCTGCGCAACTGTTGGGAAGGGCGATC
GGTGCGGGCCTCTTCGCTATTACGCCAGCTGGCGAAAGGGGGATGTGCTGCAAGGCGATTAAGTTGGGTA
ACGCCAGGGTTTTCCCAGTCACGACGTTGTAAAACGACGGCCAGTGAATTAGAACTCGGTACGCGCGGAT
CTTCCAGAGATTGAATTCGCGGCCGCTTCTAGAGTTTTAGAGCTAGAAATAGCAAGTTAAAATAAGGCTA
GTCCGTTATCAACTTGAAAAAGTGGCACCGAGTCGGTGCTTTTTTTTTGACAGCTAGCTCAGTCCTAGGG
ATTGTGCTAGCTAACTAGAGCCAGGCATCAAATAAAACGAAAGGCTCAGTCGAAAGACTGGGCCTTTCGT
TTTATCTGTTGTTTGTCGGTGAACGCTCTCTACTAGAGTCACACTGGCTCACCTTCGGGTGGGCCTTTCT
GCGTTTATATACTAGAGGTAAGAGGTTCCAACTTTCACCATAATGAAATAAGATCACTACCGGGCGTATT
TTTTGAGTTATCGAGATTTTCAGGAGCTAAGGAAGCTAAAATGGAGAAAAAAATCACTGGATATACCACC
GTTGATATATCCCAATGGCATCGTAAAGAACATTTTGAGGCATTTCAGTCAGTTGCTCAATGTACCTATA
ACCAGACCGTTCAGCTGGATATTACGGCCTTTTTAAAGACCGTAAAGAAAAATAAGCACAAGTTTTATCC
GGCCTTTATTCACATTCTTGCCCGCCTGATGAATGCTCATCCGGAATTTCGTATGGCAATGAAAGACGGT
GAGCTGGTGATATGGGATAGTGTTCACCCTTGTTACACCGTTTTCCATGAGCAAACTGAAACGTTTTCAT
CGCTCTGGAGTGAATACCACGACGATTTCCGGCAGTTTCTACACATATATTCGCAAGATGTGGCGTGTTA
CGGTGAAAACCTGGCCTATTTCCCTAAAGGGTTTATTGAGAATATGTTTTTCGTCTCAGCCAATCCCTGG
GTGAGTTTCACCAGTTTTGATTTAAACGTGGCCAATATGGACAACTTCTTCGCCCCCGTTTTCACCATGG
GCAAATATTATACGCAAGGCGACAAGGTGCTGATGCCGCTGGCGATTCAGGTTCATCATGCCGTTTGTGA
TGGCTTCCATGTCGGCAGAATGCTTAATGAATTACAACAGTACTGCGATGAGTGGCAGGGCGGGGCGTAA
TACTAGTAGCGGCCGCTGCAGAATCGTCGAACGGCAGGCGTGCAAACTTGGCGTAATCATGGTCATAGCT
GTTTCCTGTGTGAAATTGTTATCCGCTCACAATTCCACACAACATACGAGCCGGAAGCATAAAGTGTAAA
GCCTGGGGTGCCTAATGAGTGAGCTAACTCACATTAATTGCGTTGCGCTCACTGCCCGCTTTCCAGTCGG
GAAACCTGTCGTGCCAGCTGCATTAATGAATCGGCCAACGCGCGGGGAGAGGCGGTTTGCGTATTGGGCG
CTCTTCCGCTTCCTCGCTCACTGACTCGCTGCGCTCGGTCGTTCGGCTGCGGCGAGCGGTATCAGCTCAC
TCAAAGGCGGTAATACGGTTATCCACAGAATCAGGGGATAACGCAGGAAAGAACATGTGAGCAAAAGGCC
AGCAAAAGGCCAGGAACCGTAAAAAGGCCGCGTTGCTGGCGTTTTTCCATAGGCTCCGCCCCCCTGACGA
GCATCACAAAAATCGACGCTCAAGTCAGAGGTGGCGAAACCCGACAGGACTATAAAGATACCAGGCGTTT
CCCCCTGGAAGCTCCCTCGTGCGCTCTCCTGTTCCGACCCTGCCGCTTACCGGATACCTGTCCGCCTTTC
TCCCTTCGGGAAGCGTGGCGCTTTCTCATAGCTCACGCTGTAGGTATCTCAGTTCGGTGTAGGTCGTTCG
CTCCAAGCTGGGCTGTGTGCACGAACCCCCCGTTCAGCCCGACCGCTGCGCCTTATCCGGTAACTATCGT
CTTGAGTCCAACCCGGTAAGACACGACTTATCGCCACTGGCAGCAGCCACTGGTAACAGGATTAGCAGAG
CGAGGTATGTAGGCGGTGCTACAGAGTTCTTGAAGTGGTGGCCTAACTACGGCTACACTAGAAGAACAGT
ATTTGGTATCTGCGCTCTGCTGAAGCCAGTTACCTTCGGAAAAAGAGTTGGTAGCTCTTGATCCGGCAAA
CAAACCACCGCTGGTAGCGGTGGTTTTTTTGTTTGCAAGCAGCAGATTACGCGCAGAAAAAAAGGATCTC
AAGAAGATCCTTTGATCTTTTCTACGGGGTCTGACGCTCAGTGGAACGAAAACTCACGTTAAGGGATTTT
GGTCATGAGATTATCAAAAAGGATCTTCACCTAGATCCTTTTAAATTAAAAATGAAGTTTTAAATCAATC
TAAAGTATATATGAGTAAACTTGGTCTGACAGTTACCAATGCTTAATCAGTGAGGCACCTATCTCAGCGA
TCTGTCTATTTCGTTCATCCATAGTTGCCTGACTCCCCGTCGTGTAGATAACTACGATACGGGAGGGCTT
ACCATCTGGCCCCAGTGCTGCAATGATACCGCGAGACCCACGCTCACCGGCTCCAGATTTATCAGCAATA
AACCAGCCAGCCGGAAGGGCCGAGCGCAGAAGTGGTCCTGCAACTTTATCCGCCTCCATCCAGTCTATTA
ATTGTTGCCGGGAAGCTAGAGTAAGTAGTTCGCCAGTTAATAGTTTGCGCAACGTTGTTGCCATTGCTAC
AGGCATCGTGGTGTCACGCTCGTCGTTTGGTATGGCTTCATTCAGCTCCGGTTCCCAACGATCAAGGCGA
GTTACATGATCCCCCATGTTGTGCAAAAAAGCGGTTAGCTCCTTCGGTCCTCCGATCGTTGTCAGAAGTA
AGTTGGCCGCAGTGTTATCACTCATGGTTATGGCAGCACTGCATAATTCTCTTACTGTCATGCCATCCGT
AAGATGCTTTTCTGTGACTGGTGAGTACTCAACCAAGTCATTCTGAGAATAGTGTATGCGGCGACCGAGT
TGCTCTTGCCCGGCGTCAATACGGGATAATACCGCGCCACATAGCAGAACTTTAAAAGTGCTCATCATTG
GAAAACGTTCTTCGGGGCGAAAACTCTCAAGGATCTTACCGCTGTTGAGATCCAGTTCGATGTAACCCAC
TCGTGCACCCAACTGATCTTCAGCATCTTTTACTTTCACCAGCGTTTCTGGGTGAGCAAAAACAGGAAGG
CAAAATGCCGCAAAAAAGGGAATAAGGGCGACACGGAAATGTTGAATACTCATACTCTTCCTTTTTCAAT
ATTATTGAAGCATTTATCAGGGTTATTGTCTCATGAGCGGATACATATTTGAATGTATTTAGAAAAATAA
ACAAATGGGGGTTCCGCGCACATTTCCCCGAAAAGTGCCACCTGACGTCTAAGAAACCATTATTATCATG
ACATTAACCTATAAAAATAGGCGTATCACGAGGCCCTTTCGTC
